>Addgene plasmid #68593 | pMpGWB202 | depositor full sequence | sequence record 121391 | pMpGWB202 sequence 11586 bps
TTTCACGCCCTTTTAAATATCCGATTATTCTAATAAACGCTCTTTTCTCTTAGGTTTACCCGCCAATATA
TCCTGTCAAACACTGATAGTTTAAACTGAAGGCGGGAAACGACAATCTGATCCAAGCTCAAGCTGCTCTA
GCATTCGCCATTCAGGCTGCGCAACTGTTGGGAAGGGCGATCGGTGCGGGCCTCTTCGCTATTACGCCAG
CTGGCGAAAGGGGGATGTGCTGCAAGGCGATTAAGTTGGGTAACGCCAGGGTTTTCCCAGTCACGACGTT
GTAAAACGACGGCCAGTGCCAAGCTTGCATGCCTGCAGGTCCCCAGATTAGCCTTTTCAATTTCAGAAAG
AATGCTAACCCACAGATGGTTAGAGAGGCTTACGCAGCAGGTCTCATCAAGACGATCTACCCGAGCAATA
ATCTCCAGGAAATCAAATACCTTCCCAAGAAGGTTAAAGATGCAGTCAAAAGATTCAGGACTAACTGCAT
CAAGAACACAGAGAAAGATATATTTCTCAAGATCAGAAGTACTATTCCAGTATGGACGATTCAAGGCTTG
CTTCACAAACCAAGGCAAGTAATAGAGATTGGAGTCTCTAAAAAGGTAGTTCCCACTGAATCAAAGGCCA
TGGAGTCAAAGATTCAAATAGAGGACCTAACAGAACTCGCCGTAAAGACTGGCGAACAGTTCATACAGAG
TCTCTTACGACTCAATGACAAGAAGAAAATCTTCGTCAACATGGTGGAGCACGACACACTTGTCTACTCC
AAAAATATCAAAGATACAGTCTCAGAAGACCAAAGGGCAATTGAGACTTTTCAACAAAGGGTAATATCCG
GAAACCTCCTCGGATTCCATTGCCCAGCTATCTGTCACTTTATTGTGAAGATAGTGGAAAAGGAAGGTGG
CTCCTACAAATGCCATCATTGCGATAAAGGAAAGGCCATCGTTGAAGATGCCTCTGCCGACAGTGGTCCC
AAAGATGGACCCCCACCCACGAGGAGCATCGTGGAAAAAGAAGACGTTCCAACCACGTCTTCAAAGCAAG
TGGATTGATGTGATATCTCCACTGACGTAAGGGATGACGCACAATCCCACTATCCTTCGCAAGACCCTTC
CTCTATATAAGGAAGTTCATTTCATTTGGAGAGAACACGGGGGACTCTAGAGTTATCAACAAGTTTGTAC
AAAAAAGCTGAACGAGAAACGTAAAATGATATAAATATCAATATATTAAATTAGATTTTGCATAAAAAAC
AGACTACATAATACTGTAAAACACAACATATCCAGTCACTATGGCGGCCCCTCGAGGGGCCGCATTAGGC
ACCCCAGGCTTTACACTTTATGCTTCCGGCTCGTATAATGTGTGGATTTTGAGTTAGGATCCGTCGAGAT
TTTCAGGAGCTAAGGAAGCTAAAATGGAGAAAAAAATCACTGGATATACCACCGTTGATATATCCCAATG
GCATCGTAAAGAACATTTTGAGGCATTTCAGTCAGTTGCTCAATGTACCTATAACCAGACCGTTCAGCTG
GATATTACGGCCTTTTTAAAGACCGTAAAGAAAAATAAGCACAAGTTTTATCCGGCCTTTATTCACATTC
TTGCCCGCCTGATGAATGCTCATCCGGAATTCCGTATGGCAATGAAAGACGGTGAGCTGGTGATATGGGA
TAGTGTTCACCCTTGTTACACCGTTTTCCATGAGCAAACTGAAACGTTTTCATCGCTCTGGAGTGAATAC
CACGACGATTTCCGGCAGTTTCTACACATATATTCGCAAGATGTGGCGTGTTACGGTGAAAACCTGGCCT
ATTTCCCTAAAGGGTTTATTGAGAATATGTTTTTCGTCTCAGCCAATCCCTGGGTGAGTTTCACCAGTTT
TGATTTAAACGTGGCCAATATGGACAACTTCTTCGCCCCCGTTTTCACCATGGGCAAATATTATACGCAA
GGCGACAAGGTGCTGATGCCGCTGGCGATTCAGGTTCATCATGCCGTTTGTGATGGCTTCCATGTCGGCA
GAATGCTTAATGAATTACAACAGTACTGCGATGAGTGGCAGGGCGGGGCGTAAAGATCTGGATCCGGCTT
ACTAAAAGCCAGATAACAGTATGCGTATTTGCGCGCTGATTTTTGCGGTATAAGAATATATACTGATATG
TATACCCGAAGTATGTCAAAAAGAGGTATGCTATGAAGCAGCGTATTACAGTGACAGTTGACAGCGACAG
CTATCAGTTGCTCAAGGCATATATGATGTCAATATCTCCGGTCTGGTAAGCACAACCATGCAGAATGAAG
CCCGTCGTCTGCGTGCCGAACGCTGGAAAGCGGAAAATCAGGAAGGGATGGCTGAGGTCGCCCGGTTTAT
TGAAATGAACGGCTCTTTTGCTGACGAGAACAGGGGCTGGTGAAATGCAGTTTAAGGTTTACACCTATAA
AAGAGAGAGCCGTTATCGTCTGTTTGTGGATGTACAGAGTGATATTATTGACACGCCCGGGCGACGGATG
GTGATCCCCCTGGCCAGTGCACGTCTGCTGTCAGATAAAGTCCCCCGTGAACTTTACCCGGTGGTGCATA
TCGGGGATGAAAGCTGGCGCATGATGACCACCGATATGGCCAGTGTGCCGGTCTCCGTTATCGGGGAAGA
AGTGGCTGATCTCAGCCACCGCGAAAATGACATCAAAAACGCCATTAACCTGATGTTCTGGGGAATATAA
ATGTCAGGCTCCCTTATACACAGCCAGTCTGCAGGTCGACCATAGTGACTGGATATGTTGTGTTTTACAG
TATTATGTAGTCTGTTTTTTATGCAAAATCTAATTTAATATATTGATATTTATATCATTTTACGTTTCTC
GTTCAGCTTTCTTGTACAAAGTGGTTGATAACAGCGCTTAGAGCTCGAATTTCCCCGATCGTTCAAACAT
TTGGCAATAAAGTTTCTTAAGATTGAATCCTGTTGCCGGTCTTGCGATGATTATCATATAATTTCTGTTG
AATTACGTTAAGCATGTAATAATTAACATGTAATGCATGACGTTATTTATGAGATGGGTTTTTATGATTA
GAGTCCCGCAATTATACATTTAATACGCGATAGAAAACAAAATATAGCGCGCAAACTAGGATAAATTATC
GCGCGCGGTGTCATCTATGTTACTAGATCGGGAATTGGTTCCGGAACCAATTCGTAATCATGGTCATAGC
TGTTTCCTGTGTGAAATTGTTATCCGCTCACAATTCCACACAACATACGAGCCGGAAGCATAAAGTGTAA
AGCCTGGGGTGCCTAATGAGTGAGCTAACTCACATTAGGCTGAATTAGGCGCGCCTATTTCTGAATTCAA
CACATTGCGGACGTTTTTAATGTACTGAATTAACGCCGAATTAATTCGGGGGATCTGGATTTTAGTACTG
GATTTTGGTTTTAGGAATTAGATTTTATTGATAGAAGTATTTTACAAATACAAATACATACTAAGGGTTT
CTTATATGCTCAACACATGAGCGAAACCCTATAGGAACCCTAATTCCCTTATCTGGGAACTACTCACACA
TTATTATGGAGAAACTCGAGCTTGTCGATCGACTCTAGGCCGGGAAGCCGATCTCGGCTTGAACGAATTG
TTAGGTGGCGGTACTTGGGTCGATATCAAAGTGCATCACTTCTTCCCGTATGCCCAACTTTGTATAGAGA
GCCACTGCGGGATCGTCACCGTAATCTGCTTGCACGTAGATCACATAAGCACCAAGCGCGTTGGCCTCAT
GCTTGAGGAGATTGATGAGCGCGGTGGCAATGCCCTGCCTCCGGTGCTCGCCGGAGACTGCGAGATCATA
GATATAGATCTCACTACGCGGCTGCTCAAACTTGGGCAGAACGTAAGCCGCGAGAGCGCCAACAACCGCT
TCTTGGTCGAAGGCAGCAAGCGCGATGAATGTCTTACTACGGAGCAAGTTCCCGAGGTAATCGGAGTCCG
GCTGATGTTGGGAGTAGGTGGCTACGTCTCCGAACTCACGACCGAAAAGATCAAGAGCAGCCCGCATGGA
TTTGACTTGGTCAGGGCCGAGCCTACATGTGCGAATGATGCCCATACTTGAGCCACCTAACTTTGTTTTA
GGGCGACTGCCCTGCTGCGTAACATCGTTGCTGCTGCGTACCATGGTCGATCGACAGATCTGCGAAAGCT
CGAGAGAGATAGATTTGTAGAGAGAGACTGGTGATTTCAGCGTGTCCTCTCCAAATGAAATGAACTTCCT
TATATAGAGGAAGGGTCTTGCGAAGGATAGTGGGATTGTGCGTCATCCCTTACGTCAGTGGAGATATCAC
ATCAATCCACTTGCTTTGAAGACGTGGTTGGAACGTCTTCTTTTTCCACGATGCTCCTCGTGGGTGGGGG
TCCATCTTTGGGACCACTGTCGGCAGAGGCATCTTGAACGATAGCCTTTCCTTTATCGCAATGATGGCAT
TTGTAGGTGCCACCTTCCTTTTCTACTGTCCTTTTGATGAAGTGACAGATAGCTGGGCAATGGAATCCGA
GGAGGTTTCCCGATATTACCCTTTGTTGAAAAGTCTCAATAGCCCTTTGGTCTTCTGAGACTGTATCTTT
GATATTCTTGGAGTAGACGAGAGTGTCGTGCTCCACCATGTTCACATCAATCCACTTGCTTTGAAGACGT
GGTTGGAACGTCTTCTTTTTCCACGATGCTCCTCGTGGGTGGGGGTCCATCTTTGGGACCACTGTCGGCA
GAGGCATCTTGAACGATAGCCTTTCCTTTATCGCAATGATGGCATTTGTAGGTGCCACCTTCCTTTTCTA
CTGTCCTTTTGATGAAGTGACAGATAGCTGGGCAATGGAATCCGAGGAGGTTTCCCGATATTACCCTTTG
TTGAAAAGTCTCAATAGCCCTTTGGTCTTCTGAGACTGTATCTTTGATATTCTTGGAGTAGACGAGAGTG
TCGTGCTCCACCATGTTGGCAAGCTGCTCTAGCCAATACGCAAACCGAATTCAGAAATAAATTCAGCCTA
ATTCGGCGTTAATTCAGTACATTAAAAACGTCCGCAATGTGTTATTAAGTTGTCTAAGCGTCAATTTGTT
TACACCACAATATATCCTGCCACCAGCCAGCCAACAGCTCCCCGACCGGCAGCTCGGCACAAAATCACCA
CTCGATACAGGCAGCCCATCAGTCCGGGACGGCGTCAGCGGGAGAGCCGTTGTAAGGCGGCAGACTTTGC
TCATGTTACCGATGCTATTCGGAAGAACGGCAACTAAGCTGCCGGGTTTGAAACACGGATGATCTCGCGG
AGGGTAGCATGTTGATTGTAACGATGACAGAGCGTTGCTGCCTGTGATCAATTCGGGCACGAACCCAGTG
GACATAAGCCTGTTCGGTTCGTAAGCTGTAATGCAAGTAGCGTATGCGCTCACGCAACTGGTCCAGAACC
TTGACCGAACGCAGCGGTGGTAACGGCGCAGTGGCGGTTTTCATGGCTTGTTATGACTGTTTTTTTGGGG
TACAGTCTATGCCTCGGGCATCCAAGCAGCAAGCGCGTTACGCCGTGGGTCGATGTTTGATGTTATGGAG
CAGCAACGATGTTACGCAGCAGGGCAGTCGCCCTAAAACAAAGTTAAACATCATGGGGGAAGCGGTGATC
GCCGAAGTATCGACTCAACTATCAGAGGTAGTTGGCGTCATCGAGCGCCATCTCGAACCGACGTTGCTGG
CCGTACATTTGTACGGCTCCGCAGTGGATGGCGGCCTGAAGCCACACAGTGATATTGATTTGCTGGTTAC
GGTGACCGTAAGGCTTGATGAAACAACGCGGCGAGCTTTGATCAACGACCTTTTGGAAACTTCGGCTTCC
CCTGGAGAGAGCGAGATTCTCCGCGCTGTAGAAGTCACCATTGTTGTGCACGACGACATCATTCCGTGGC
GTTATCCAGCTAAGCGCGAACTGCAATTTGGAGAATGGCAGCGCAATGACATTCTTGCAGGTATCTTCGA
GCCAGCCACGATCGACATTGATCTGGCTATCTTGCTGACAAAAGCAAGAGAACATAGCGTTGCCTTGGTA
GGTCCAGCGGCGGAGGAACTCTTTGATCCGGTTCCTGAACAGGATCTATTTGAGGCGCTAAATGAAACCT
TAACGCTATGGAACTCGCCGCCCGACTGGGCTGGCGATGAGCGAAATGTAGTGCTTACGTTGTCCCGCAT
TTGGTACAGCGCAGTAACCGGCAAAATCGCGCCGAAGGATGTCGCTGCCGACTGGGCAATGGAGCGCCTG
CCGGCCCAGTATCAGCCCGTCATACTTGAAGCTAGACAGGCTTATCTTGGACAAGAAGAAGATCGCTTGG
CCTCGCGCGCAGATCAGTTGGAAGAATTTGTCCACTACGTGAAAGGCGAGATCACCAAGGTAGTCGGCAA
ATAATGTCTAGCTAGAAATTCGTTCAAGCCGACGCCGCTTCGCGGCGCGGCTTAACTCAAGCGTTAGATG
CACTAAGCACATAATTGCTCACAGCCAAACTATCAGGTCAAGTCTGCTTTTATTATTTTTAAGCGTGCAT
AATAAGCCCTACACAAATTGGGAGATATATCATGCATGACCAAAATCCCTTAACGTGAGTTTTCGTTCCA
CTGAGCGTCAGACCCCGTAGAAAAGATCAAAGGATCTTCTTGAGATCCTTTTTTTCTGCGCGTAATCTGC
TGCTTGCAAACAAAAAAACCACCGCTACCAGCGGTGGTTTGTTTGCCGGATCAAGAGCTACCAACTCTTT
TTCCGAAGGTAACTGGCTTCAGCAGAGCGCAGATACCAAATACTGTCCTTCTAGTGTAGCCGTAGTTAGG
CCACCACTTCAAGAACTCTGTAGCACCGCCTACATACCTCGCTCTGCTAATCCTGTTACCAGTGGCTGCT
GCCAGTGGCGATAAGTCGTGTCTTACCGGGTTGGACTCAAGACGATAGTTACCGGATAAGGCGCAGCGGT
CGGGCTGAACGGGGGGTTCGTGCACACAGCCCAGCTTGGAGCGAACGACCTACACCGAACTGAGATACCT
ACAGCGTGAGCTATGAGAAAGCGCCACGCTTCCCGAAGGGAGAAAGGCGGACAGGTATCCGGTAAGCGGC
AGGGTCGGAACAGGAGAGCGCACGAGGGAGCTTCCAGGGGGAAACGCCTGGTATCTTTATAGTCCTGTCG
GGTTTCGCCACCTCTGACTTGAGCGTCGATTTTTGTGATGCTCGTCAGGGGGGCGGAGCCTATGGAAAAA
CGCCAGCAACGCGGCCTTTTTACGGTTCCTGGCCTTTTGCTGGCCTTTTGCTCACATGTTCTTTCCTGCG
TTATCCCCTGATTCTGTGGATAACCGTATTACCGCCTTTGAGTGAGCTGATACCGCTCGCCGCAGCCGAA
CGACCGAGCGCAGCGAGTCAGTGAGCGAGGAAGCGGAAGAGCGCCTGATGCGGTATTTTCTCCTTACGCA
TCTGTGCGGTATTTCACACCGCATATGGTGCACTCTCAGTACAATCTGCTCTGATGCCGCATAGTTAAGC
CAGTATACACTCCGCTATCGCTACGTGACTGGGTCATGGCTGCGCCCCGACACCCGCCAACACCCGCTGA
CGCGCCCTGACGGGCTTGTCTGCTCCCGGCATCCGCTTACAGACAAGCTGTGACCGTCTCCGGGAGCTGC
ATGTGTCAGAGGTTTTCACCGTCATCACCGAAACGCGCGAGGCAGGGTGCCTTGATGTGGGCGCCGGCGG
TCGAGTGGCGACGGCGCGGCTTGTCCGCGCCCTGGTAGATTGCCTGGCCGTAGGCCAGCCATTTTTGAGC
GGCCAGCGGCCGCGATAGGCCGACGCGAAGCGGCGGGGCGTAGGGAGCGCAGCGACCGAAGGGTAGGCGC
TTTTTGCAGCTCTTCGGCTGTGCGCTGGCCAGACAGTTATGCACAGGCCAGGCGGGTTTTAAGAGTTTTA
ATAAGTTTTAAAGAGTTTTAGGCGGAAAAATCGCCTTTTTTCTCTTTTATATCAGTCACTTACATGTGTG
ACCGGTTCCCAATGTACGGCTTTGGGTTCCCAATGTACGGGTTCCGGTTCCCAATGTACGGCTTTGGGTT
CCCAATGTACGTGCTATCCACAGGAAAGAGACCTTTTCGACCTTTTTCCCCTGCTAGGGCAATTTGCCCT
AGCATCTGCTCCGTACATTAGGAACCGGCGGATGCTTCGCCCTCGATCAGGTTGCGGTAGCGCATGACTA
GGATCGGGCCAGCCTGCCCCGCCTCCTCCTTCAAATCGTACTCCGGCAGGTCATTTGACCCGATCAGCTT
GCGCACGGTGAAACAGAACTTCTTGAACTCTCCGGCGCTGCCACTGCGTTCGTAGATCGTCTTGAACAAC
CATCTGGCTTCTGCCTTGCCTGCGGCGCGGCGTGCCAGGCGGTAGAGAAAACGGCCGATGCCGGGATCGA
TCAAAAAGTAATCGGGGTGAACCGTCAGCACGTCCGGGTTCTTGCCTTCTGTGATCTCGCGGTACATCCA
ATCAGCTAGCTCGATCTCGATGTACTCCGGCCGCCCGGTTTCGCTCTTTACGATCTTGTAGCGGCTAATC
AAGGCTTCACCCTCGGATACCGTCACCAGGCGGCCGTTCTTGGCCTTCTTCGTACGCTGCATGGCAACGT
GCGTGGTGTTTAACCGAATGCAGGTTTCTACCAGGTCGTCTTTCTGCTTTCCGCCATCGGCTCGCCGGCA
GAACTTGAGTACGTCCGCAACGTGTGGACGGAACACGCGGCCGGGCTTGTCTCCCTTCCCTTCCCGGTAT
CGGTTCATGGATTCGGTTAGATGGGAAACCGCCATCAGTACCAGGTCGTAATCCCACACACTGGCCATGC
CGGCCGGCCCTGCGGAAACCTCTACGTGCCCGTCTGGAAGCTCGTAGCGGATCACCTCGCCAGCTCGTCG
GTCACGCTTCGACAGACGGAAAACGGCCACGTCCATGATGCTGCGACTATCGCGGGTGCCCACGTCATAG
AGCATCGGAACGAAAAAATCTGGTTGCTCGTCGCCCTTGGGCGGCTTCCTAATCGACGGCGCACCGGCTG
CCGGCGGTTGCCGGGATTCTTTGCGGATTCGATCAGCGGCCGCTTGCCACGATTCACCGGGGCGTGCTTC
TGCCTCGATGCGTTGCCGCTGGGCGGCCTGCGCGGCCTTCAACTTCTCCACCAGGTCATCACCCAGCGCC
GCGCCGATTTGTACCGGGCCGGATGGTTTGCGACCGCTCACGCCGATTCCTCGGGCTTGGGGGTTCCAGT
GCCATTGCAGGGCCGGCAGACAACCCAGCCGCTTACGCCTGGCCAACCGCCCGTTCCTCCACACATGGGG
CATTCCACGGCGTCGGTGCCTGGTTGTTCTTGATTTTCCATGCCGCCTCCTTTAGCCGCTAAAATTCATC
TACTCATTTATTCATTTGCTCATTTACTCTGGTAGCTGCGCGATGTATTCAGATAGCAGCTCGGTAATGG
TCTTGCCTTGGCGTACCGCGTACATCTTCAGCTTGGTGTGATCCTCCGCCGGCAACTGAAAGTTGACCCG
CTTCATGGCTGGCGTGTCTGCCAGGCTGGCCAACGTTGCAGCCTTGCTGCTGCGTGCGCTCGGACGGCCG
GCACTTAGCGTGTTTGTGCTTTTGCTCATTTTCTCTTTACCTCATTAACTCAAATGAGTTTTGATTTAAT
TTCAGCGGCCAGCGCCTGGACCTCGCGGGCAGCGTCGCCCTCGGGTTCTGATTCAAGAACGGTTGTGCCG
GCGGCGGCAGTGCCTGGGTAGCTCACGCGCTGCGTGATACGGGACTCAAGAATGGGCAGCTCGTACCCGG
CCAGCGCCTCGGCAACCTCACCGCCGATGCGCGTGCCTTTGATCGCCCGCGACACGACAAAGGCCGCTTG
TAGCCTTCCATCCGTGACCTCAATGCGCTGCTTAACCAGCTCCACCAGGTCGGCGGTGGCCCATATGTCG
TAAGGGCTTGGCTGCACCGGAATCAGCACGAAGTCGGCTGCCTTGATCGCGGACACAGCCAAGTCCGCCG
CCTGGGGCGCTCCGTCGATCACTACGAAGTCGCGCCGGCCGATGGCCTTCACGTCGCGGTCAATCGTCGG
GCGGTCGATGCCGACAACGGTTAGCGGTTGATCTTCCCGCACGGCCGCCCAATCGCGGGCACTGCCCTGG
GGATCGGAATCGACTAACAGAACATCGGCCCCGGCGAGTTGCAGGGCGCGGGCTAGATGGGTTGCGATGG
TCGTCTTGCCTGACCCGCCTTTCTGGTTAAGTACAGCGATAACCTTCATGCGTTCCCCTTGCGTATTTGT
TTATTTACTCATCGCATCATATACGCAGCGACCGCATGACGCAAGCTGTTTTACTCAAATACACATCACC
TTTTTAGACGGCGGCGCTCGGTTTCTTCAGCGGCCAAGCTGGCCGGCCAGGCCGCCAGCTTGGCATCAGA
CAAACCGGCCAGGATTTCATGCAGCCGCACGGTTGAGACGTGCGCGGGCGGCTCGAACACGTACCCGGCC
GCGATCATCTCCGCCTCGATCTCTTCGGTAATGAAAAACGGTTCGTCCTGGCCGTCCTGGTGCGGTTTCA
TGCTTGTTCCTCTTGGCGTTCATTCTCGGCGGCCGCCAGGGCGTCGGCCTCGGTCAATGCGTCCTCACGG
AAGGCACCGCGCCGCCTGGCCTCGGTGGGCGTCACTTCCTCGCTGCGCTCAAGTGCGCGGTACAGGGTCG
AGCGATGCACGCCAAGCAGTGCAGCCGCCTCTTTCACGGTGCGGCCTTCCTGGTCGATCAGCTCGCGGGC
GTGCGCGATCTGTGCCGGGGTGAGGGTAGGGCGGGGGCCAAACTTCACGCCTCGGGCCTTGGCGGCCTCG
CGCCCGCTCCGGGTGCGGTCGATGATTAGGGAACGCTCGAACTCGGCAATGCCGGCGAACACGGTCAACA
CCATGCGGCCGGCCGGCGTGGTGGTGTCGGCCCACGGCTCTGCCAGGCTACGCAGGCCCGCGCCGGCCTC
CTGGATGCGCTCGGCAATGTCCAGTAGGTCGCGGGTGCTGCGGGCCAGGCGGTCTAGCCTGGTCACTGTC
ACAACGTCGCCAGGGCGTAGGTGGTCAAGCATCCTGGCCAGCTCCGGGCGGTCGCGCCTGGTGCCGGTGA
TCTTCTCGGAAAACAGCTTGGTGCAGCCGGCCGCGTGCAGTTCGGCCCGTTGGTTGGTCAAGTCCTGGTC
GTCGGTGCTGACGCGGGCATAGCCCAGCAGGCCAGCGGCGGCGCTCTTGTTCATGGCGTAATGTCTCCGG
TTCTAGTCGCAAGTATTCTACTTTATGCGACTAAAACACGCGACAAGAAAACGCCAGGAAAAGGGCAGGG
CGGCAGCCTGTCGCGTAACTTAGGACTTGTGCGACATGTCGTTTTCAGAAGACGGCTGCACTGAACGTCA
GAAGCCGACTGCACTATAGCAGCGGAGGGGTTGGATCAAAGTACTTTGATCCCGAGGGGAACCCTGTGGT
TGGCATGCACATACAAATGGACGAACGGATAAACCT
Features (pLannotate 1.2.2; 29 found; start..end, strand, type, name):
     54..78      -  misc_feature   RB T-DNA repeat: right border repeat from nopaline C58 T-DNA
    144..298     -  CDS            lacZα (fragment): LacZα fragment of β-galactosidase; lacZ fragment
    301..321     -  misc_feature   MCS (fragment): pUC18/19 multiple cloning site
    812..1153    +  promoter       CaMV 35S promoter: strong constitutive promoter from cauliflower mosaic virus
   1179..1303    +  protein_bind   attR1: mutant version of attR; recombination site for the Gateway® LR reaction LR Clonase™
   1340..1370    +  promoter       lac UV5 promoter: E. coli lac promoter with an "up" mutation
   1394..1423    +  promoter       cat promoter (fragment): promoter of the E. coli cat gene encoding chloramphenicol acetyltransferase
   1424..2083    +  CDS            CmR: chloramphenicol acetyltransferase; cat; confers resistance to chloramphenicol
   2262..2420    +  CDS            ccdA (fragment): CCDA_ECO57 - Also known as H, letA. Experimental evidence at protein level: Swiss-Prot protein existence level 1. Antitoxin component of a type II toxin-antitoxin (TA) system which inhibits the post-segregational killing (PSK) of plasmid-free cells, also referred to as a plasmid addiction system. Binds to and blocks the activity of CcdB; will also remove bound CcdB protein from the CcdB-GyrA complex by forming a CcdA-CcdB complex, a process termed rejuvenation. Functions as a transcriptional corepressor for the ccdAB operon, repression also requires CcdB (By similarity). From Escherichia coli
   2425..2730    +  CDS            ccdB: CcdB, a bacterial toxin that poisons DNA gyrase; ccdB; Plasmids containing the ccdB gene cannot be propagated in standard E. coli strains.
   2771..2895    -  protein_bind   attR2: mutant version of attR; recombination site for the Gateway® LR reaction LR Clonase™
   2927..3179    +  terminator     NOS terminator: nopaline synthase terminator and poly(A) signal
   3235..3257    -  protein_bind   lac operator (fragment): The lac repressor binds to the lac operator to inhibit transcription in E. coli. This inhibition can be relieved by adding lactose or isopropyl-β-D-thiogalactopyranoside (IPTG). lac repressor encoded by lacI
   3261..3291    -  promoter       lac promoter: promoter for the E. coli lac operon
   3306..3327    -  protein_bind   CAP binding site: CAP binding activates transcription in the presence of cAMP. E. coli catabolite activator protein
   3412..3584    -  polyA_signal   CaMV poly(A) signal: cauliflower mosaic virus polyadenylation signal
   3641..4170    -  CDS            GmR (fragment): gentamycin acetyltransferase; aacC1; confers resistance to gentamycin
   4237..4913    -  promoter       CaMV 35S promoter (enhanced): cauliflower mosaic virus 35S promoter with a duplicated enhancer region
   5108..5132    -  misc_feature   LB T-DNA repeat: left border repeat from nopaline C58 T-DNA
   5391..5414    +  promoter       Pc promoter (fragment): intI1 (promoter lies within the coding sequence); class 1 integron promoter
   5590..5646    +  CDS            GmR (fragment): gentamycin acetyltransferase; aacC1; confers resistance to gentamycin
   5657..6444    +  CDS            SmR (fragment): aminoglycoside adenylyltransferase (Murphy, 1985); aadA; confers resistance to spectinomycin and streptomycin
   6690..7278    +  rep_origin     ori: high-copy-number ColE1/pMB1/pBR322/pUC origin of replication
   7464..7604    -  misc_feature   bom: basis of mobility region from pBR322
   7706..7745    -  CDS            rop (fragment): Rop protein, which maintains plasmids at low copy number; rop
   7948..8142    -  rep_origin     pVS1 oriV: origin of replication for the Pseudomonas plasmid pVS1 (Heeb et al., 2000)
   8208..9281    -  CDS            pVS1 RepA: replication protein from the Pseudomonas plasmid pVS1 (Heeb et al., 2000)
   9710..10339   -  CDS            pVS1 StaA: stability protein from the Pseudomonas plasmid pVS1 (Heeb et al., 2000)
  10899..11300   -  CDS            Y4CG_SINFN (fragment): Protein inferred from homology: Swiss-Prot protein existence level 3. From Sinorhizobium fredii (strain NBRC 101917 / NGR234).
