[The description below was written by a language model from this plasmid's Addgene catalogue record and pLannotate feature annotations shown in this document.]
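Description:
pMpGWB202 is an empty Gateway destination binary vector for Agrobacterium-mediated plant transformation, built for transgenic work in the liverwort Marchantia polymorpha but also usable in other plants. It derives from the pMpGWB200 backbone, modified by placing a cauliflower mosaic virus 35S promoter upstream of the Gateway cassette. The catalogue lists the backbone as about 9 kb, while the annotated full sequence is 11,586 nt. Outside the T-DNA, the plasmid carries a ColE1/pMB1-type origin with a bom region for high-copy maintenance in E. coli, and the pVS1 oriV, RepA and StaA functions for replication and stable inheritance in Agrobacterium. An aadA gene confers spectinomycin/streptomycin resistance for bacterial selection.

The T-DNA lies between nopaline-type right and left border repeats and holds two units. The first is the expression cassette: the CaMV 35S promoter, attR1, a chloramphenicol resistance gene, the ccdB gyrase toxin gene, attR2 and the NOS terminator. An LR recombination reaction with an entry clone replaces the CmR–ccdB segment with the gene of interest, placing it under constitutive 35S control with no annotated tag or reporter fusion. Because ccdB kills standard E. coli strains, the unrecombined vector is kept in a ccdB-tolerant strain under chloramphenicol and spectinomycin, and ccdB counterselects non-recombinant plasmids after the LR reaction. The second unit, in the opposite orientation near the left border, is the plant selection marker: a gentamicin acetyltransferase gene driven by an enhanced 35S promoter and ending in the CaMV poly(A) signal. The vector belongs to a series offering four alternative selection markers, and it is typically used for constitutive overexpression of a cloned sequence in gentamicin-selected transformants.
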