Addgene plasmid #68593: pMpGWB202
Purpose: (Empty Backbone) Gateway binary vector designed for transgenic research with Marchantia polymorpha as well as other plants
Depositing lab: Takayuki Kohchi. Depositing organization: Kyoto University, Graduate School of Biostudies. Publication: Development of Gateway Binary Vector Series with Four Different Selection Markers for the Liverwort Marchantia polymorpha. Ishizaki K, Nishihama R, Ueda M, Inoue K, Ishida S, Nishimura Y, Shikanai T, Kohchi T. PLoS One. 2015 Sep 25;10(9):e0138876. doi: 10.1371/journal.pone.0138876. eCollection 2015. PONE-D-15-25288 PubMed 26406247.
Backbone
  Vector backbone: pMpGWB200
  Backbone manufacturer: Kohchi Lab., Kyoto University
  Backbone size (bp): 9021
  Modifications to backbone: CaMV 35S promoter is cloned upstream of the Gateway cassette.
  Vector type: Plant Expression
  Promoter: Cauliflower mosaic virus 35S promoter
  Selectable markers: Gentamicin
Growth in bacteria
  Bacterial resistance: Chloramphenicol and Spectinomycin, 25 & 50 μg/mL
  Growth temperature: 37°C
  Growth strain: DB3.1
  Copy number: High Copy
Gene/Insert
  Cloning method: Gateway Cloning
Resource information
  A portion of this plasmid was derived from a plasmid made by: The Gateway cassette was provided by Tsuyoshi Nakagawa at Shimane University, Japan.
Terms and licenses: Academic/Nonprofit Terms; Industry Terms: Not Available to Industry
How to cite: pMpGWB202 was a gift from Takayuki Kohchi (Addgene plasmid # 68593 ; http://n2t.net/addgene:68593 ; RRID:Addgene_68593)
