>Addgene plasmid #68593 | pMpGWB202 | addgene partial sequence | sequence record 128073 | CAT-R 5'-GCAACTGACTGAAATGCCTC-3'
CGGATCCTAACTCAAAATCCACACATTATACGAGCCGGAAGCATAAAGTGTAAAGCCTGGGGTGCCTAAT
GCGGCCCCTCGAGGGGCCGCCATAGTGACTGGATATGTTGTGTTTTACAGTATTATGTAGTCTGTTTTTT
ATGCAAAATCTAATTTAATATATTGATATTTATATCATTTTACGTTTCTGGTTCAGCTTTTTTGTACAAA
CTTGTTGATAACTCT
