>Addgene plasmid #68593 | pMpGWB202 | addgene partial sequence | sequence record 128074 | ccdB-Fwd 5'-GCATGATGACCACCGATATG-3'
GGGAATATAAATGTCAGGCTCCCTTATACACAGCCAGTCTGCAGGTCGACCATAGTGACTGGATATGTTG
TGTTTTACAGTATTATGTAGTCTGTTTTTTATGCAAAATCTAATTTAATATATTGATATTTATATCATTT
TACGTTTCTCGTTCAGCTTTCTTGTACAAAGTGGTTGATAACAGCGCTTAGAGCTCGAATTTCCCCGATC
GTTCAAACATTTGGCAATAAAGTTTCTTAAGATTGAATCCTGTTGCCGGTCTTGCGATGATTATCATATA
ATTTCTGTTGAATTACGTTAAGCATGTAATAATTAACATGTAATGCATGACGTTATTTATGAG
