>Addgene plasmid #68593 | pMpGWB202 | addgene partial sequence | sequence record 129728 | M13pUC-Fwd 5'-CCCAGTCACGACGTTGTAAAACG-3'
CAGATTAGCCTTTTCAATTTCAGAAAGAATGCTAACCCACAGATGGTTAGAGAGGCTTACGCAGCAGGTC
TCATCAAGACGATCTACCCGAGCAATAATCTCCAGGAAATCAAATACCTTCCCAAGAAGGTTAAAGATGC
AGTCAAAAGATTCAGGACTAACTGCATCAAGAACACAGAGAAAGATATATTTCTCAAGATCAGAAGTACT
ATTCCAGTATGGACGATTCAAGGCTTGCTTCACAAACCAAGGCAAGTAATAGAGATTGGAGTCTCTAAAA
AGGTAGTTCCCACTGAATCAAAGGCCATGGAGTCAAAGATTCAAATAGAGGACCTAACAGAACTCGCCGT
AAAGACTGGCGAACAGTTCATACAGAGTCTCTTACGACTCAATGACAAGAAGAAAATCTTCGTCAACATG
GTGGAGCACGACACACTTGTCTACTCCAAAA
